>Addgene plasmid #163448 | pLJC6-GPT1-3xFLAG | addgene full sequence | sequence record 321901 | Addgene NGS Result
GTAATTTTCAGTGTTAGACTAGTAAATTGTCCGCTAAATTCTGGCCGTTTTTGGCTTTTTTGTTAGACGA
AGCGCTAGCGCTACCGGTTTAATTAATAGAGTCATGGCGAGCAGCACAGGAGATCGAAGTCAGGCAGTTC
GACACGGTTTGCGCGCCAAAGTTTTGACGCTGGATGGCATGAATCCGAGGGTGCGCCGCGTGGAATATGC
AGTGCGAGGACCCATTGTGCAGAGAGCTCTTGAACTTGAGCAGGAGCTGCGCCAGGGGGTGAAAAAGCCG
TTTACTGAGGTTATACGGGCGAACATCGGAGACGCTCAAGCGATGGGCCAACGACCCATTACATTTCTTC
GGCAGGTGTTGGCGCTTTGCGTAAATCCGGATTTGTTGTCTTCCCCCAATTTCCCTGATGATGCGAAAAA
GAGGGCCGAGAGAATCCTCCAAGCATGCGGTGGGCATTCACTTGGCGCATACTCTGTCTCCAGTGGAATA
CAACTGATTCGCGAAGACGTTGCCCGCTACATAGAGCGCCGCGACGGAGGGATCCCTGCTGATCCGAATA
ACGTTTTCTTGAGTACCGGAGCTAGCGATGCTATTGTAACTGTACTTAAATTGTTGGTGGCCGGTGAGGG
ACACACGAGAACGGGAGTTCTGATCCCGATCCCCCAATATCCTCTTTATAGCGCGACGTTGGCTGAGCTC
GGTGCGGTGCAAGTAGACTATTATTTGGACGAGGAACGAGCCTGGGCCTTGGATGTGGCAGAGCTCCATC
GGGCCTTGGGGCAAGCCCGAGATCATTGTCGCCCCAGAGCCCTTTGCGTGATCAATCCAGGTAACCCGAC
CGGTCAGGTACAGACTAGGGAGTGTATTGAGGCAGTAATCAGGTTTGCTTTTGAGGAGCGCCTGTTTTTG
CTTGCGGATGAGGTTTATCAAGATAATGTGTACGCGGCTGGATCACAGTTTCACAGTTTTAAAAAGGTAC
TTATGGAGATGGGTCCACCTTACGCGGGTCAACAAGAGCTTGCCAGTTTTCACAGCACGTCTAAAGGATA
TATGGGTGAATGTGGATTCAGAGGGGGATATGTTGAAGTTGTAAACATGGATGCCGCAGTGCAACAACAG
ATGTTGAAACTGATGAGTGTTCGGCTGTGCCCACCCGTACCAGGTCAAGCGCTTCTGGACTTGGTCGTTT
CCCCCCCTGCACCCACAGACCCTAGCTTCGCACAATTCCAAGCCGAAAAACAAGCTGTCCTCGCGGAACT
GGCAGCGAAGGCAAAGCTCACAGAACAGGTATTCAACGAGGCCCCAGGCATCAGTTGTAATCCTGTGCAA
GGCGCAATGTACTCTTTCCCGAGGGTCCAGCTCCCCCCTAGAGCTGTGGAACGAGCGCAGGAGCTCGGCT
TGGCACCCGACATGTTCTTCTGTTTGCGGCTTCTGGAGGAGACGGGTATTTGCGTTGTACCAGGGAGCGG
CTTTGGGCAACGAGAAGGGACGTATCATTTTCGCATGACAATACTCCCGCCGCTCGAAAAACTCAGACTC
CTTTTGGAGAAGCTGTCTCGGTTCCATGCTAAATTCACGTTGGAATACTCCGGAGGCAGCGCGGCCGCAG
GCGACTACAAAGACCATGACGGTGATTATAAAGATCATGACATTGATTACAAGGATGACGATGACAAGTA
ATAAGAATTCTCGACCTCGAGACAAATGGCAGTATTCATCCACAATTTTAAAAGAAAAGGGGGGATTGGG
GGGTACAGTGCAGGGGAAAGAATAGTAGACATAATAGCAACAGACATACAAACTAAAGAATTACAAAAAC
AAATTACAAAAATTCAAAATTTTCGGGTTTATTACAGGGACAGCAGAGATCCACTTTGGCCGCGGCTCGA
GGGGGTTGGGGTTGCGCCTTTTCCAAGGCAGCCCTGGGTTTGCGCAGGGACGCGGCTGCTCTGGGCGTGG
TTCCGGGAAACGCAGCGGCGCCGACCCTGGGTCTCGCACATTCTTCACGTCCGTTCGCAGCGTCACCCGG
ATCTTCGCCGCTACCCTTGTGGGCCCCCCGGCGACGCTTCCTGCTCCGCCCCTAAGTCGGGAAGGTTCCT
TGCGGTTCGCGGCGTGCCGGACGTGACAAACGGAAGCCGCACGTCTCACTAGTACCCTCGCAGACGGACA
GCGCCAGGGAGCAATGGCAGCGCGCCGACCGCGATGGGCTGTGGCCAATAGCGGCTGCTCAGCAGGGCGC
GCCGAGAGCAGCGGCCGGGAAGGGGCGGTGCGGGAGGCGGGGTGTGGGGCGGTAGTGTGGGCCCTGTTCC
TGCCCGCGCGGTGTTCCGCATTCTGCAAGCCTCCGGAGCGCACGTCGGCAGTCGGCTCCCTCGTTGACCG
AATCACCGACCTCTCTCCCCAGGGGGATCCATGGTTCCTTTGTCTCAAGAAGAATCCACCCTCATTGAAA
GAGCAACGGCTACAATCAACAGCATCCCCATCTCTGAAGACTACAGCGTCGCCAGCGCAGCTCTCTCTAG
CGACGGCCGCATCTTCACTGGTGTCAATGTATATCATTTTACTGGGGGACCTTGTGCAGAACTCGTGGTG
CTGGGCACTGCTGCTGCTGCGGCAGCTGGCAACCTGACTTGTATCGTCGCGATCGGAAATGAGAACAGGG
GCATCTTGAGCCCCTGCGGACGGTGCCGACAGGTGCTTCTCGATCTGCATCCTGGGATCAAAGCCATAGT
GAAGGACAGTGATGGACAGCCGACGGCAGTTGGGATTCGTGAATTGCTGCCCTCTGGTTATGTGTGGGAG
GGCTAAGGTACCTTTAAGACCAATGACTTACAAGGCAGCTGTAGATCTTAGCCACTTTTTAAAAGAAAAG
GGGGGACTGGAAGGGCTAATTCACTCCCAACGAAGACAAGATCTGCTTTTTGCTTGTACTGGGTCTCTCT
GGTTAGACCAGATCTGAGCCTGGGAGCTCTCTGGCTAACTAGGGAACCCACTGCTTAAGCCTCAATAAAG
CTTGCCTTGAGTGCTTCAAGTAGTGTGTGCCCGTCTGTTGTGTGACTCTGGTAACTAGAGATCCCTCAGA
CCCTTTTAGTCAGTGTGGAAAATCTCTAGCAGTAGTAGTTCATGTCATCTTATTATTCAGTATTTATAAC
TTGCAAAGAAATGAATATCAGAGAGTGAGAGGAACTTGTTTATTGCAGCTTATAATGGTTACAAATAAAG
CAATAGCATCACAAATTTCACAAATAAAGCATTTTTTTCACTGCATTCTAGTTGTGGTTTGTCCAAACTC
ATCAATGTATCTTATCATGTCTGGCTCTAGCTATCCCGCCCCTAACTCCGCCCATCCCGCCCCTAACTCC
GCCCAGTTCCGCCCATTCTCCGCCCCATGGCTGACTAATTTTTTTTATTTATGCAGAGGCCGAGGCCGCC
TCGGCCTCTGAGCTATTCCAGAAGTAGTGAGGAGGCTTTTTTGGAGGCCTAGGGACGTACCCAATTCGCC
CTATAGTGAGTCGTATTACGCGCGCTCACTGGCCGTCGTTTTACAACGTCGTGACTGGGAAAACCCTGGC
GTTACCCAACTTAATCGCCTTGCAGCACATCCCCCTTTCGCCAGCTGGCGTAATAGCGAAGAGGCCCGCA
CCGATCGCCCTTCCCAACAGTTGCGCAGCCTGAATGGCGAATGGG
[124 nt withheld, positions 3686-3809]
C
[91 nt withheld, positions 3811-3901]
A
[49 nt withheld, positions 3903-3951]
CCTTTGACGTTGGAGTCCACGTTCTTT
[37 nt withheld, positions 3979-4015]
ACCCTATCTCGGTCTATTCTTTTGATTTATAAGGGATTTTGCCGATTTCGGCCTATTGGTTAAAAAATGA
GCTGATTTAACAAAAATTTAACGCGAATTTTAACAAAATATTAACGCTTACAATTTAGGTGGCACTTTTC
GGGGAAATGTGCGCGGAACCCCTATTTGTTTATTTTTCTAAATACATTCAAATATGTATCCGCTCATGAG
ACAATAACCCTGATAAATGCTTCAATAATATTGAAAAAGGAAGAGTATGAGTATTCAACATTTCCGTGTC
GCCCTTATTCCCTTTTTTGCGGCATTTTGCCTTCCTGTTTTTGCTCACCCAGAAACGCTGGTGAAAGTAA
AAGATGCTGAAGATCAGTTGGGTGCACGAGTGGGTTACATCGAACTGGATCTCAACAGCGGTAAGATCCT
TGAGAGTTTTCGCCCCGAAGAACGTTTTCCAATGATGAGCACTTTTAAAGTTCTGCTATGTGGCGCGGTA
TTATCCCGTATTGACGCCGGGCAAGAGCAACTCGGTCGCCGCATACACTATTCTCAGAATGACTTGGTTG
AGTACTCACCAGTCACAGAAAAGCATCTTACGGATGGCATGACAGTAAGAGAATTATGCAGTGCTGCCAT
AACCATGAGTGATAACACTGCGGCCAACTTACTTCTGACAACGATCGGAGGACCGAAGGAGCTAACCGCT
TTTTTGCACAACATGGGGGATCATGTAACTCGCCTTGATCGTTGGGAACCGGAGCTGAATGAAGCCATAC
CAAACGACGAGCGTGACACCACGATGCCTGTAGCAATGGCAACAACGTTGCGCAAACTATTAACTGGCGA
ACTACTTACTCTAGCTTCCCGGCAACAATTAATAGACTGGATGGAGGCGGATAAAGTTGCAGGACCACTT
CTGCGCTCGGCCCTTCCGGCTGGCTGGTTTATTGCTGATAAATCTGGAGCCGGTGAGCGTGGGTCTCGCG
GTATCATTGCAGCACTGGGGCCAGATGGTAAGCCCTCCCGTATCGTAGTTATCTACACGACGGGGAGTCA
GGCAACTATGGATGAACGAAATAGACAGATCGCTGAGATAGGTGCCTCACTGATTAAGCATTGGTAACTG
TCAGACCAAGTTTACTCATATATACTTTAGATTGATTTAAAACTTCATTTTTAATTTAAAAGGATCTAGG
TGAAGATCCTTTTTGATAATCTCATGACCAAAATCCCTTAACGTGAGTTTTCGTTCCACTGAGCGTCAGA
CCCCGTAGAAAAGATCAAAGGATCTTCTTGAGATCCTTTTTTTCTGCGCGTAATCTGCTGCTTGCAAACA
AAAAAACCACCGCTACCAGCGGTGGTTTGTTTGCCGGATCAAGAGCTACCAACTCTTTTTCCGAAGGTAA
CTGGCTTCAGCAGAGCGCAGATACCAAATACTGTTCTTCTAGTGTAGCCGTAGTTAGGCCACCACTTCAA
GAACTCTGTAGCACCGCCTACATACCTCGCTCTGCTAATCCTGTTACCAGTGGCTGCTGCCAGTGGCGAT
AAGTCGTGTCTTACCGGGTTGGACTCAAGACGATAGTTACCGGATAAGGCGCAGCGGTCGGGCTGAACGG
GGGGTTCGTGCACACAGCCCAGCTTGGAGCGAACGACCTACACCGAACTGAGATACCTACAGCGTGAGCT
ATGAGAAAGCGCCACGCTTCCCGAAGGGAGAAAGGCGGACAGGTATCCGGTAAGCGGCAGGGTCGGAACA
GGAGAGCGCACGAGGGAGCTTCCAGGGGGAAACGCCTGGTATCTTTATAGTCCTGTCGGGTTTCGCCACC
TCTGACTTGAGCGTCGATTTTTGTGATGCTCGTCAGGGGGGCGGAGCCTATGGAAAAACGCCAGCAACGC
GGCCTTTTTACGGTTCCTGGCCTTTTGCTGGCCTTTTGCTCACATGTTCTTTCCTGCGTTATCCCCTGAT
TCTGTGGATAACCGTATTACCGCCTTTGAGTGAGCTGATACCGCTCGCCGCAGCCGAACGACCGAGCGCA
GCGAGTCAGTGAGCGAGGAAGCGGAAGAGCGCCCAATACGCAAACCGCCTCTCCCCGCGCGTTGGCCGAT
TCATTAATGCAGCTGGCACGACAGGTTTCCCGACTGGAAAGCGGGCAGTGAGCGCAACGCAATTAATGTG
AGTTAGCTCACTCATTAGGCACCCCAGGCTTTACACTTTATGCTTCCGGCTCGTATGTTGTGTGGAATTG
TGAGCGGATAACAATTTCACACAGGAAACAGCTATGACCATGATTACGCCAAGCGCGCAATTAACCCTCA
CTAAAGGGAACAAAAGCTGGAGCTGCAAGCTTAATGTAGTCTTATGCAATACTCTTGTAGTCTTGCAACA
TGGTAACGATGAGTTAGCAACATGCCTTACAAGGAGAGAAAAAGCACCGTGCATGCCGATTGGTGGAAGT
AAGGTGGTACGATCGTGCCTTATTAGGAAGGCAACAGACGGGTCTGACATGGATTGGACGAACCACTGAA
TTGCCGCATTGCAGAGATATTGTATTTAAGTGCCTAGCTCGATACATAAACGGGTCTCTCTGGTTAGACC
AGATCTGAGCCTGGGAGCTCTCTGGCTAACTAGGGAACCCACTGCTTAAGCCTCAATAAAGCTTGCCTTG
AGTGCTTCAAGTAGTGTGTGCCCGTCTGTTGTGTGACTCTGGTAACTAGAGATCCCTCAGACCCTTTTAG
TCAGTGTGGAAAATCTCTAGCAGTGGCGCCCGAACAGGGACTTGAAAGCGAAAGGGAAACCAGAGGAGCT
CTCTCGACGCAGGACTCGGCTTGCTGAAGCGCGCACGGCAAGAGGCGAGGGGCGGCGACTGGTGAGTACG
CCAAAAATTTTGACTAGCGGAGGCTAGAAGGAGAGAGATGGGTGCGAGAGCGTCAGTATTAAGCGGGGGA
GAATTAGATCGCGATGGGAAAAAATTCGGTTAAGGCCAGGGGGAAAGAAAAAATATAAATTAAAACATAT
AGTATGGGCAAGCAGGGAGCTAGAACGATTCGCAGTTAATCCTGGCCTGTTAGAAACATCAGAAGGCTGT
AGACAAATACTGGGACAGCTACAACCATCCCTTCAGACAGGATCAGAAGAACTTAGATCATTATATAATA
CAGTAGCAACCCTCTATTGTGTGCATCAAAGGATAGAGATAAAAGACACCAAGGAAGCTTTAGACAAGAT
AGAGGAAGAGCAAAACAAAAGTAAGACCACCGCACAGCAAGCAGCAGCTGATCTTCAGACCTGGAGGAGG
AGATATGAGGGACAATTGGAGAAGTGAATTATATAAATATAAAGTAGTAAAAATTGAACCATTAGGAGTA
GCACCCACCAAGGCAAAGAGAAGAGTGGTGCAGAGAGAAAAAAGAGCAGTGGGAATAGGAGCTTTGTTCC
TTGGGTTCTTGGGAGCAGCAGGAAGCACTATGGGCGCAGCGTCAATGACGCTGACGGTACAGGCCAGACA
ATTATTGTCTGGTATAGTGCAGCAGCAGAACAATTTGCTGAGGGCTATTGAGGCGCAACAGCATCTGTTG
CAACTCACAGTCTGGGGCATCAAGCAGCTCCAGGCAAGAATCCTGGCTGTGGAAAGATACCTAAAGGATC
AACAGCTCCTGGGGATTTGGGGTTGCTCTGGAAAACTCATTTGCACCACTGCTGTGCCTTGGAATGCTAG
TTGGAGTAATAAATCTCTGGAACAGATTTGGAATCACACGACCTGGATGGAGTGGGACAGAGAAATTAAC
AATTACACAAGCTTAATACACTCCTTAATTGAAGAATCGCAAAACCAGCAAGAAAAGAATGAACAAGAAT
TATTGGAATTAGATAAATGGGCAAGTTTGTGGAATTGGTTTAACATAACAAATTGGCTGTGGTATATAAA
ATTATTCATAATGATAGTAGGAGGCTTGGTAGGTTTAAGAATAGTTTTTGCTGTACTTTCTATAGTGAAT
AGAGTTAGGCAGGGATATTCACCATTATCGTTTCAGACCCACCTCCCAACCCCGAGGGGACCCGACAGGC
CCGAAGGAATAGAAGAAGAAGGTGGAGAGAGAGACAGAGACAGATCCATTCGATTAGTGAACGGATCTCG
ACGGTATCGATCACGAGACTAGCCTCGAGCGGGATCTGGCCTCCGCGCCGGGTTTTGGCGCCTCCCGCGG
GCGCCCCCCTCCTCACGGCGAGCGCTGCCACGTCAGACGAAGGGCGCAGCGAGCGTCCTGATCCTTCCGC
CCGGACGCTCAGGACAGCGGCCCGCTGCTCATAAGACTCGGCCTTAGAACCCCAGTATCAGCAGAAGGAC
ATTTTAGGACGGGACTTGGGTGACTCTAGGGCACTGGTTTTCTTTCCAGAGAGCGGAACAGGCGAGGAAA
AGTAGTCCCTTCTCGGCGATTCTGCGGAGGGATCTCCGTGGGGCGGTGAACGCCGATGATTATATAAGGA
CGCGCCGGGTGTGGCACAGCTAGTTCCGTCGCAGCCGGGATTTGGGTCGCGGTTCTTGTTTGTGGATCGC
TGTGATCGTCACTTGGTGAGTAGCGGGCTGCTGGGCTGGCCGGGGCTTTCGTGGCCGCCGGGCCGCTCGG
TGGGACGGAAGCGTGTGGAGAGACCGCCAAGGGCTGTAGTCTGGGTCCGCGAGCAAGGTTGCCCTGAACT
GGGGGTTGGGGGGAGCGCAGCAAAATGGCGGCTGTTCCCGAGTCTTGAATGGAAGACGCTTGTGAGGCGG
GCTGTGAGGTCGTTGAAACAAGGTGGGGGGCATGGTGGGCGGCAAGAACCCAAGGTCTTGAGGCCTTCGC
TAATGCGGGAAAGCTCTTATTCGGGTGAGATGGGCTGGGGCACCATCTGGGGACCCTGACGTGAAGTTTG
TCACTGACTGGAGAACTCGGTTTGTCGTCTGTTGCGGGGGCGGCAGTTATGGCGGTGCCGTTGGGCAGTG
CACCCGTACCTTTGGGAGCGCGCGCCCTCGTCGTGTCGTGACGTCACCCGTTCTGTTGGCTTATAATGCA
GGGTGGGGCCACCTGCCGGTAGGTGTGCGGTAGGCTTTTCTCCGTCGCAGGACGCAGGGTTCGGGCCTAG
GGTAGGCTCTCCTGAATCGACAGGCGCCGGACCTCTGGTGAGGGGAGGGATAAGTGAGGCGTCAGTTTCT
TTGGTCGGTTTTATGTACCTATCTTCTTAAGTAGCTGAAGCTCCGGTTTTGAACTATGCGCTCGGGGTTG
GCGAGTGTGTTTTGTGAAGTTTTTTAGGCACCTTTTGAAATGTAATCATTTGGGTCAATAT
Features (pLannotate 1.2.2; 27 found; start..end, strand, type, name):
    104..1591    +  CDS            GPT: ALAT1_HUMAN - Also known as AAT1, GPT1. Experimental evidence at protein level: Swiss-Prot protein existence level 1. Catalyzes the reversible transamination between alanine and 2-oxoglutarate to form pyruvate and glutamate. Participates in cellular nitrogen metabolism and also in liver gluconeogenesis starting with precursors transported from skeletal muscles (By similarity). From Homo sapiens (Human).
   1613..1678    +  CDS            3xFLAG: three tandem FLAG® epitope tags, followed by an enterokinase cleavage site
   1726..1843    +  misc_feature   cPPT/CTS: central polypurine tract and central termination sequence of HIV-1
   1892..2402    +  promoter       hPGK promoter: human phosphoglycerate kinase 1 promoter
   2417..2806    +  CDS            BSD: blasticidin S deaminase; Aspergillus terreus BSD; confers resistance to blasticidin
   2799..2876    +  CDS            nef (fragment): NEF_HV1Z2 - Experimental evidence at protein level: Swiss-Prot protein existence level 1. Extracellular Nef protein targets CD4(+) T-lymphocytes for apoptosis by interacting with CXCR4 surface receptors. From Human immunodeficiency virus type 1 group M subtype D (isolate Z2/CDC-Z34) (HIV-1).
   2878..3111    +  LTR            3' LTR (ΔU3): self-inactivating 3' long terminal repeat (LTR) from HIV-1
   3183..3304    +  polyA_signal   SV40 poly(A) signal: SV40 polyadenylation signal
   3344..3479    +  rep_origin     SV40 ori: SV40 origin of replication
   3500..3518    -  promoter       T7 promoter: promoter for bacteriophage T7 RNA polymerase
   3526..3681    +  CDS            lacZα (fragment): LacZα fragment of β-galactosidase; lacZ fragment
   3686..4114    +  rep_origin     f1 ori (sequence partly withheld): f1 bacteriophage origin of replication; arrow indicates direction of (+) strand synthesis
   4167..4271    +  promoter       AmpR promoter: bla
   4272..5132    +  CDS            AmpR: β-lactamase; bla; confers resistance to ampicillin, carbenicillin, and related antibiotics
   5303..5891    +  rep_origin     ori: high-copy-number ColE1/pMB1/pBR322/pUC origin of replication
   6074..6166    +  CDS            lacI (fragment): lac repressor; lacI; The lac repressor binds to the lac operator to inhibit transcription in E. coli. This inhibition can be relieved by adding lactose or isopropyl-β-D-thiogalactopyranoside (IPTG).
   6179..6200    +  protein_bind   CAP binding site: CAP binding activates transcription in the presence of cAMP. E. coli catabolite activator protein
   6215..6245    +  promoter       lac promoter: promoter for the E. coli lac operon
   6253..6269    +  protein_bind   lac operator: The lac repressor binds to the lac operator to inhibit transcription in E. coli. This inhibition can be relieved by adding lactose or isopropyl-β-D-thiogalactopyranoside (IPTG). lac repressor encoded by lacI
   6314..6332    +  promoter       T3 promoter: promoter for bacteriophage T3 RNA polymerase
   6360..6586    +  promoter       RSV promoter: Rous sarcoma virus enhancer/promoter
   6587..6767    +  LTR            5' LTR (truncated): truncated 5' long terminal repeat (LTR) from HIV-1
   6814..6939    +  misc_feature   HIV-1 Ψ: packaging signal of human immunodeficiency virus type 1
   6923..7286    +  CDS            HIV-1 gag (fragment): gag protein from human immunodeficiency virus 1; gag
   7432..7665    +  misc_feature   RRE: The Rev response element (RRE) of HIV-1 allows for Rev-dependent mRNA export from the nucleus to the cytoplasm.
   8042..8142    +  CDS            Rev (fragment): human immunodeficiency virus 1 (HIV-1) Rev protein; rev; enhances nuclear export of unspliced and incompletely spliced viral mRNAs
   8183..68      +  promoter       UbC promoter (across the origin): human ubiquitin C promoter
