[The description below was written by a language model from this plasmid's Addgene catalogue record and pLannotate feature annotations shown in this document.]
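Description:
pLJC6-GPT1-3xFLAG is a lentiviral transfer plasmid of about 9.3 kb, built on the pLJC6 backbone for stable overexpression of human GPT1 (GPT, also called ALT1/AAT1) in mammalian cells. GPT1 is the alanine aminotransferase that reversibly interconverts alanine and 2-oxoglutarate with pyruvate and glutamate. In bacteria the plasmid is maintained by a high-copy ColE1/pUC-type origin and selected with ampicillin through the β-lactamase gene. The backbone also carries an f1 origin, an SV40 origin and poly(A) signal, and remnants of lac and phage-promoter cloning elements.

The viral portion has a third-generation, self-inactivating layout. An RSV promoter fused to a truncated HIV-1 5' LTR drives production of the genomic RNA in packaging cells. This is followed by the Ψ packaging signal with a partial gag sequence and by the Rev response element for Rev-dependent nuclear export. The genome ends in a ΔU3 3' LTR, which disables LTR promoter activity after integration. Within the genome, the human ubiquitin C promoter drives the GPT1 open reading frame, inserted between PacI and NotI sites and fused at its C terminus to a 3xFLAG epitope for detection or immunoprecipitation. The coding sequence is a codon-optimized synthetic fragment that additionally carries one silent nucleotide change relative to the ordered design. In this vector the cPPT/CTS element lies downstream of the insert, followed by a human PGK promoter driving blasticidin S deaminase, so that transduced cells can be selected with blasticidin.

The associated publication concerns CRISPR screens for conditionally essential genes in physiologic medium. The record states the vector's purpose only as lentiviral GPT1 overexpression.
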