Addgene plasmid #163448: pLJC6-GPT1-3xFLAG
Purpose: lentiviral overexpression vector for human GPT1
Depositing lab: Jason Cantor. Depositing organization: Morgridge Institute for Research. Publication: CRISPR screens in physiologic medium reveal conditionally essential genes in human cells. Rossiter NJ, Huggler KS, Adelmann CH, Keys HR, Soens RW, Sabatini DM, Cantor JR. Cell Metab. 2021 Feb 23. pii: S1550-4131(21)00061-9. doi: 10.1016/j.cmet.2021.02.005. PubMed 33651980.
Backbone
  Vector backbone: pLJC6
  Vector type: Mammalian Expression, Lentiviral
  Selectable markers: Blasticidin
Growth in bacteria
  Bacterial resistance: Ampicillin, 100 μg/mL
  Growth temperature: 37°C
  Growth strain: NEB Stable
  Copy number: High Copy
Gene/Insert
  Gene/Insert name: GPT1
  Species: H. sapiens (human)
  Mutation: See: comments
  Entrez Gene: GPT (a.k.a. AAT1, ALT1, GPT1)
  Promoter: Ubc
  Tag / fusion protein: 3xFLAG (C terminal on insert)
  Cloning method: Restriction Enzyme; 5′ cloning site PacI (not destroyed); 3′ cloning site NotI (not destroyed)
  Sequencing primers: 5′ GTAAATTGTCCGCTAAATTCTGGC; 3′ CCCTTTTCTTTTAAAATTGTGGATGAATACTGCC
Terms and licenses: Academic/Nonprofit Terms; Industry Terms: Not Available to Industry
Depositor comments: Insert sequence is a codon-optimized gBLOCK (IDT); further contains the following silent mutation versus gBLOCK sequence: T291C
How to cite: pLJC6-GPT1-3xFLAG was a gift from Jason Cantor (Addgene plasmid # 163448 ; http://n2t.net/addgene:163448 ; RRID:Addgene_163448)
