>Addgene plasmid #163448 | pLJC6-GPT1-3xFLAG | depositor partial sequence | sequence record 317237 | insert
ATGGCGAGCAGCACAGGAGATCGAAGTCAGGCAGTTCGACACGGTTTGCGCGCCAAAGTTTTGACGCTGG
ATGGCATGAATCCGAGGGTGCGCCGCGTGGAATATGCAGTGCGAGGACCCATTGTGCAGAGAGCTCTTGA
ACTTGAGCAGGAGCTGCGCCAGGGGGTGAAAAAGCCGTTTACTGAGGTTATACGGGCGAACATCGGAGAC
GCTCAAGCGATGGGCCAACGACCCATTACATTTCTTCGGCAGGTGTTGGCGCTTTGCGTAAATCCGGATT
TGTTGTCTTCCCCCAATTTCCCTGATGATGCGAAAAAGAGGGCCGAGAGAATCCTCCAAGCATGCGGTGG
GCATTCACTTGGCGCATACTCTGTCTCCAGTGGAATACAACTGATTCGCGAAGACGTTGCCCGCTACATA
GAGCGCCGCGACGGAGGGATCCCTGCTGATCCGAATAACGTTTTCTTGAGTACCGGAGCTAGCGATGCTA
TTGTAACTGTACTTAAATTGTTGGTGGCCGGTGAGGGACACACGAGAACGGGAGTTCTGATCCCGATCCC
CCAATATCCTCTTTATAGCGCGACGTTGGCTGAGCTCGGTGCGGTGCAAGTAGACTATTATTTGGACGAG
GAACGAGCCTGGGCCTTGGATGTGGCAGAGCTCCATCGGGCCTTGGGGCAAGCCCGAGATCATTGTCGCC
CCAGAGCCCTTTGCGTGATCAATCCAGGTAACCCGACCGGTCAGGTACAGACTAGGGAGTGTATTGAGGC
AGTAATCAGGTTTGCTTTTGAGGAGCGCCTGTTTTTGCTTGCGGATGAGGTTTATCAAGATAATGTGTAC
GCGGCTGGATCACAGTTTCACAGTTTTAAAAAGGTACTTATGGAGATGGGTCCACCTTACGCGGGTCAAC
AAGAGCTTGCCAGTTTTCACAGCACGTCTAAAGGATATATGGGTGAATGTGGATTCAGAGGGGGATATGT
TGAAGTTGTAAACATGGATGCCGCAGTGCAACAACAGATGTTGAAACTGATGAGTGTTCGGCTGTGCCCA
CCCGTACCAGGTCAAGCGCTTCTGGACTTGGTCGTTTCCCCCCCTGCACCCACAGACCCTAGCTTCGCAC
AATTCCAAGCCGAAAAACAAGCTGTCCTCGCGGAACTGGCAGCGAAGGCAAAGCTCACAGAACAGGTATT
CAACGAGGCCCCAGGCATCAGTTGTAATCCTGTGCAAGGCGCAATGTACTCTTTCCCGAGGGTCCAGCTC
CCCCCTAGAGCTGTGGAACGAGCGCAGGAGCTCGGCTTGGCACCCGACATGTTCTTCTGTTTGCGGCTTC
TGGAGGAGACGGGTATTTGCGTTGTACCAGGGAGCGGCTTTGGGCAACGAGAAGGGACGTATCATTTTCG
CATGACAATACTCCCGCCGCTCGAAAAACTCAGACTCCTTTTGGAGAAGCTGTCTCGGTTCCATGCTAAA
TTCACGTTGGAATACTCCGGAGGCAGCGCGGCCGCAGGCGACTACAAAGACCATGACGGTGATTATAAAG
ATCATGACATTGATTACAAGGATGACGATGACAAGTAATAA
